>Addgene plasmid #34378 | KHBD00235 | depositor partial sequence | sequence record 40945 | KHBD00235 sequence 1731 bps
ATGGAAACTTGCGGCCTTATTTGTGTGAGCAGGGACTACGAGAAGTTCCTGATGCGCTGCTCCTACTGTC
CAACGGACGTGGAGGTGGCCCAGTGGCAGGAGTTTGTGCTGCACATCCGCAACGTGCATAGCAAAGTAAG
GAGCATGGAAGACGACTTCGAGCCAGTGGGGGAAAATTCTACGGAGTCTGGGCACGTAGATCCTCCAGAG
GAGAAACCCCAAGCGGAAGAGTCGATATTCCAGCAAGACGAATCGGCGGACGGAGCCTGTGTACAGCTGC
ATATTGACGCAGTGCGTTCGTCGACAAACGAGACTGAGGAGTCGGACGTATCTTTGGTTACAGATGAAGA
AGAATCCGTCCAGGACGAGGATCCAAGTGAACCAGCTCTTGATGATGCCAATTTAAAAACCACACCCACA
TACAAGTTTCATCCATCCTTCTTTCGCCGAGATCACCGAACCATAAAGTTCATAGAGATCTACAAGGAAC
ACCCGTGCCTTTGGAATCCCGCTCACAGCGACTACAAGGAACCCAAGAAATGCAAAGAAGCCCTGAAGCG
TATGGCCATTGACTTGGAGGCAACTGTATCCGTATTCCTGAACGAGATGGCCTTAAAGCTGGCCATCAAG
AAAGTCCACATGCAGTTCAACACCGTGCACAAGCGGGTGGTGTCTGGAAAACAGAAACCTCAATCGCTGG
CTTTCAGTATATACAAATTGTGTTGCTTCTTGAACGCTAGCAACGATGAAGAAGGGGCTACGAATAACGA
AAAAATTAAGCTTGATTTCTCCAAGAAAAACAAGCTGACTACCGACCTGATAGAGATGTACGCAAACTTT
CCGCAGCTATACGACTCCAACCACAAGGAGTTCTCCAATATGAGCTCTCGAAAACAGGCATACGAGAGCA
TGGCTGCGGAAATCTCAGTGCCCAATGTGGACATCAACAGCGATGACATATTCCGCGCCATCCAGAATCT
CCGCCAATGGTACTACAAGAACACTAAGCATGCCATTTATGCCGGAAGTACAGCCGAGAAGTTCTACCTA
GAGGTGTGTCGGTTCATGCCTGCAAAGATGTACAAGCAGCGGCTGGTCTGCGAATTTTGCCACCAGATTA
CGTCCTCGGATCATGTCCTGCAGTCGCACATCTTCAAGGCGCACAACATCGGCGAGCTGCCCTTCAAATG
CACCTTGTGCGACCGAAGTTTTGTGGGACGTTGCGAGCTGGCTAATCACATACAGCGGGTCCATATCGGC
AAGACCCACAAGTGCACCCATTGTGAGCGTTCATTCGCTGTGATGTCGGACCTGCAGCTGCACATCCGTA
CGCACACTGGCCACAAGCCTTACGTCTGCGAGCATTGCGGCAAGGCCTTCCGACTGCGGTCCCAAATGAC
GCTCCACGTCACGGCTATTCACACGAAGATCAGAGCCTTCAAGTGCACCATGTGTCCCAAAGACTTTGTG
AAAAAGGTCGACTTATCGGATCACATCAAGGGCCATTTAAACATCCGCGACAAAATCTGCAGTGTGTGCG
GTAAGGGATTCACCAGCTGCCATGCACTCATCCGACACCGGCAGATTCACTCCGAGGTGAAGAAGTTTGT
GTGCAAACTCTGCGACTCCAGGTTCTCCCAGTTTGTGGGTCTTAATACGCACATGAAGCGCACCCACAAC
ATTCTTCGTAATAATTCACAAAAGGGTAAAGATGCTGTGGATGCAGAGAAC
