>Addgene plasmid #34378 | KHBD00235 | addgene partial sequence | sequence record 42087 | M13-Rev 5'-CAGGAAACAGCTATGACC-3'
ATTTTATTTTGACTGATAGTGACCTGTTCGTTGCAACAAATTGATAAGCAATGCTTTCTTATAATGCCAA
CTTTGTACAAGAAAGTTGGCAAGTTCTCTGCATCCACAGCATCTTTACCCTTTTGTGAATTATTACGAAG
AATGTTGTGGGTGCGCTTCATGTGCGTATTAAGACCCACAAACTGGGAGAACCTGGAGTCGCAGAGTTTG
CACACAAACTTCTTCACCTCGGAGTGAATCTGCCGGTGTCGGATGAGTGCATGGCAGCTGGTGAATCCCT
TACCGCACACACTGCAGATTTTGTCGCGGATGTTTAAATGGCCCTTGATGTGATCCGATAAGTCGACCTT
TTTCACAAAGTCTTTGGGACACATGGTGCACTTGAAGGCTCTGATCTTCGTGTGAATAGCCGTGACGTGG
AGCGTCATTTGGGACCGCAGTCGGAAGGCCTTGCCGCAATGCTCGCAGACGTAAGGCTTGTGGCCAGTGT
GCGTACGGATGTGCAGCTGCAGGTCCGACATCACAGCGAATGAACGCTCACAATGGGTGCACTTGTGGGT
CTTGCCGATATGGACCCGCTGTATGTGATTAGCCAGCTCGCAACGTCCCACAAAACTTCGGTCGCACAAG
GTGCATTTGAAGGGCAGCTCGCCGATGTTGTGCGCCTTGAAGATGTGCGACTGCAGGACATGATCCGAGG
ACGTAATCTGGTGGCAAAATTCGCAGACCAGCCGCTGCTTGTACATCTTTGCAGGCATGAACCGACACAC
CTCTAGGTAG
