[The description below was written by a language model from this plasmid's Addgene catalogue record.]
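Description:
KHBD00235 is a Gateway entry clone built in the pDONR221 backbone (Invitrogen), carrying the open reading frame of the Drosophila melanogaster gene CG1602 (FBgn0033186). The insert is recorded as 1731 bp in a backbone of 2536 bp without insert. It was introduced by Gateway recombination, which in a pDONR vector replaces the counter-selectable donor cassette with the ORF and leaves it flanked by recombination sites suitable for a later LR transfer. The plasmid is maintained in E. coli as a high-copy construct under kanamycin selection. M13 forward and reverse primer sites flank the insert for sequence verification. No feature table accompanies the record, so the exact att sites and origin are not listed here.

As an entry clone, the plasmid is not an expression vector. The record lists no promoter, tag or reporter driving CG1602, and expression depends on the destination vector into which the ORF is shuttled. The depositor notes that ORFs in this collection were cloned open-ended, without a stop codon. This allows in-frame C-terminal fusions once the ORF is recombined into a suitable destination vector, and also means a stop codon must be supplied downstream by that vector. The clone belongs to a collection associated with work on automated protein-DNA interaction screening of Drosophila regulatory elements. This suggests its use as a transferable ORF source for making fusion proteins in such assays, although the record does not describe the function of CG1602 itself.
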