Addgene plasmid #34378: KHBD00235
Depositing lab: Bart Deplancke. Depositing organization: Swiss Federal Institute of Technology (EPFL). Publication: Automated protein-DNA interaction screening of Drosophila regulatory elements. Korneel Hens, Jean-Daniel Feuz, Alina Isakova, Antonina Lagovitina, Andreas Massouras, Julien Bryois, Patrick Callaerts, Susan E. Celniker, Bart Deplancke. Nat Methods. 2011 Oct 30;8(12):1065-70. 10.1038/nmeth.1763 PubMed 22037703.
Backbone
  Vector backbone: pDONR221
  Backbone manufacturer: Invitrogen
  Backbone size w/o insert (bp): 2536
  Vector type: Gateway Donor Vector
Growth in bacteria
  Bacterial resistance: Kanamycin, 50 μg/mL
  Growth temperature: 37°C
  Growth strain: DH5alpha
  Copy number: High Copy
Gene/Insert
  Gene/Insert name: CG1602 (alt names: FBgn0033186; CG1602)
  Species: D. melanogaster (fly)
  Insert size (bp): 1731
  Entrez Gene: CG1602 (a.k.a. Dmel_CG1602, Dmel\CG1602)
  Cloning method: Gateway Cloning
  Sequencing primers: 5′ M13F; 3′ M13R
Terms and licenses: Academic/Nonprofit Terms; Industry Terms: Not Available to Industry
Depositor comments: Please note that the ORFs in this collection were cloned open-ended (without a stop codon).
How to cite: KHBD00235 was a gift from Bart Deplancke (Addgene plasmid # 34378 ; http://n2t.net/addgene:34378 ; RRID:Addgene_34378)
